>Addgene plasmid #82961 | pDONR223_CETN3_WT | addgene full sequence | sequence record 162656 | Addgene NGS Result
GGCAGTTCCCTACTCTCGCGTTAACGCTAGCATGGATGTTTTCCCAGTCACGACGTTGTAAAACGACGGC
CAGTCTTAAGCTCGGGCCCCAAATAATGATTTTATTTTGACTGATAGTGACCTGTTCGTTGCAACAAATT
GATGAGCAATGCTTTTTTATAATGCCAACTTTGTACAAAAAAGTTGGCATGAGTTTAGCTCTGAGAAGTG
AGCTTGTAGTGGACAAAACAAAGAGGAAAAAAAGAAGAGAACTGTCTGAGGAACAGAAACAAGAAATTAA
AGATGCTTTTGAACTATTTGATACAGACAAAGATGAAGCAATAGATTATCATGAATTAAAGGTGGCAATG
AGAGCCTTGGGGTTTGATGTAAAAAAAGCTGATGTACTGAAGATTCTTAAAGATTATGACAGAGAAGCCA
CAGGGAAAATCACCTTTGAAGATTTTAATGAAGTTGTGACAGACTGGATATTGGAAAGAGATCCCCATGA
AGAAATACTCAAGGCATTTAAACTATTTGATGATGATGATTCAGGTAAAATAAGCTTGAGGAATTTGCGA
CGTGTTGCTAGAGAATTGGGTGAAAACATGAGTGATGAAGAACTTCGAGCTATGATAGAAGAATTTGACA
AAGATGGTGATGGAGAAATAAACCAAGAGGAGTTCATTGCTATTATGACTGGTGACATTTAACCAACTTT
CTTGTACAAAGTTGGCATTATAAGAAAGCATTGCTTATCAATTTGTTGCAACGAACAGGTCACTATCAGT
CAAAATAAAATCATTATTTGCCATCCAGCTGATATCCCCTATAGTGAGTCGTATTACATGGTCATAGCTG
TTTCCTGGCAGCTCTGGCCCGTGTCTCAAAATCTCTGATGTTACATTGCACAAGATAAAAATATATCATC
ATGCCTCCTCTAGACCAGCCAGGACAGAAATGCCTCGACTTCGCTGCTACCCAAGGTTGCCGGGTGACGC
ACACCGTGGAAACGGATGAAGGCACGAACCCAGTGGACATAAGCCTGTTCGGTTCGTAAGCTGTAATGCA
AGTAGCGTATGCGCTCACGCAACTGGTCCAGAACCTTGACCGAACGCAGCGGTGGTAACGGCGCAGTGGC
GGTTTTCATGGCTTGTTATGACTGTTTTTTTGGGGTACAGTCTATGCCTCGGGCATCCAAGCAGCAAGCG
CGTTACGCCGTGGGTCGATGTTTGATGTTATGGAGCAGCAACGATGTTACGCAGCAGGGCAGTCGCCCTA
AAACAAAGTTAAACATTATGAGGGAAGCGGTGATCGCCGAAGTATCGACTCAACTATCAGAGGTAGTTGG
CGTCATCGAGCGCCATCTCGAACCGACGTTGCTGGCCGTACATTTGTACGGCTCCGCAGTGGATGGCGGC
CTGAAGCCACACAGTGATATTGATTTGCTGGTTACGGTGACCGTAAGGCTTGATGAAACAACGCGGCGAG
CTTTGATCAACGACCTTTTGGAAACTTCGGCTTCCCCTGGAGAGAGCGAGATTCTCCGCGCTGTAGAAGT
CACCATTGTTGTGCACGACGACATCATTCCGTGGCGTTATCCAGCTAAGCGCGAACTGCAATTTGGAGAA
TGGCAGCGCAATGACATTCTTGCAGGTATCTTCGAGCCAGCCACGATCGACATTGATCTGGCTATCTTGC
TGACAAAAGCAAGAGAACATAGCGTTGCCTTGGTAGGTCCAGCGGCGGAGGAACTCTTTGATCCGGTTCC
TGAACAGGATCTATTTGAGGCGCTAAATGAAACCTTAACGCTATGGAACTCGCCGCCCGACTGGGCTGGC
GATGAGCGAAATGTAGTGCTTACGTTGTCCCGCATTTGGTACAGCGCAGTAACCGGCAAAATCGCGCCGA
AGGATGTCGCTGCCGACTGGGCAATGGAGCGCCTGCCGGCCCAGTATCAGCCCGTCATACTTGAAGCTAG
ACAGGCTTATCTTGGACAAGAAGAAGATCGCTTGGCCTCGCGCGCAGATCAGTTGGAAGAATTTGTCCAC
TACGTGAAAGGCGAGATCACCAAGGTAGTCGGCAAATAACCCTCGAGCCACCCATGACCAAAATCCCTTA
ACGTGAGTTACGCGTCGTTCCACTGAGCGTCAGACCCCGTAGAAAAGATCAAAGGATCTTCTTGAGATCC
TTTTTTTCTGCGCGTAATCTGCTGCTTGCAAACAAAAAAACCACCGCTACCAGCGGTGGTTTGTTTGCCG
GATCAAGAGCTACCAACTCTTTTTCCGAAGGTAACTGGCTTCAGCAGAGCGCAGATACCAAATACTGTTC
TTCTAGTGTAGCCGTAGTTAGGCCACCACTTCAAGAACTCTGTAGCACCGCCTACATACCTCGCTCTGCT
AATCCTGTTACCAGTGGCTGCTGCCAGTGGCGATAAGTCGTGTCTTACCGGGTTGGACTCAAGACGATAG
TTACCGGATAAGGCGCAGCGGTCGGGCTGAACGGGGGGTTCGTGCACACAGCCCAGCTTGGAGCGAACGA
CCTACACCGAACTGAGATACCTACAGCGTGAGCTATGAGAAAGCGCCACGCTTCCCGAAGGGAGAAAGGC
GGACAGGTATCCGGTAAGCGGCAGGGTCGGAACAGGAGAGCGCACGAGGGAGCTTCCAGGGGGAAACGCC
TGGTATCTTTATAGTCCTGTCGGGTTTCGCCACCTCTGACTTGAGCGTCGATTTTTGTGATGCTCGTCAG
GGGGGCGGAGCCTATGGAAAAACGCCAGCAACGCGGCCTTTTTACGGTTCCTGGCCTTTTGCTGGCCTTT
TGCTCACATGTTCTTTCCTGCGTTATCCCCTGATTCTGTGGATAACCGTATTACCGCCTTTGAGTGAGCT
GATACCGCTCGCCGCAGCCGAACGACCGAGCGCAGCGAGTCAGTGAGCGAGGAAGCGGAAGAGCGCCCAA
TACGCAAACCGCCTCTCCCCGCGCGTTGGCCGATTCATTAATGCAGCTGGCACGACAGGTTTCCCGACTG
GAAAGCGGGCAGTGAGCGCAACGCAATTAATACGCGTACCGCTAGCCAGGAAGAGTTTGTAGAAACGCAA
AAAGGCCATCCGTCAGGATGGCCTTCTGCTTAGTTTGATGCCTGGCAGTTTATGGCGGGCGTCCTGCCCG
CCACCCTCCGGGCCGTTGCTTCACAACGTTCAAATCCGCTCCCGGCGGATTTGTCCTACTCAGGAGAGCG
TTCACCGACAAACAACAGATAAAACGAAAGGCCCAGTCTTCCGACTGAGCCTTTCGTTTTATTTGATGCC
T
Features (pLannotate 1.2.2; 12 found; start..end, strand, type, name):
     38..74      -  CDS            lacZα (fragment): LacZα fragment of β-galactosidase; lacZ fragment
     91..186     +  protein_bind   attL3: mutant version of attL; recombination site for the Gateway® LR reaction LR Clonase™
    189..689     +  CDS            CETN3: CETN3_HUMAN - Also known as CEN3. Experimental evidence at protein level: Swiss-Prot protein existence level 1. As a component of the TREX-2 complex, involved in the export of mRNAs to the cytoplasm through the nuclear pores. From Homo sapiens (Human).
    694..789     -  protein_bind   attL3: mutant version of attL; recombination site for the Gateway® LR reaction LR Clonase™
    808..826     -  promoter       T7 promoter: promoter for bacteriophage T7 RNA polymerase
   1016..1039    +  promoter       Pc promoter (fragment): intI1 (promoter lies within the coding sequence); class 1 integron promoter
   1215..1271    +  CDS            GmR (fragment): gentamycin acetyltransferase; aacC1; confers resistance to gentamycin
   1278..2069    +  CDS            SmR: aminoglycoside adenylyltransferase (Murphy, 1985); aadA; confers resistance to spectinomycin and streptomycin
   2162..2750    +  rep_origin     ori: high-copy-number ColE1/pMB1/pBR322/pUC origin of replication
   2933..3025    +  CDS            lacI (fragment): lac repressor; lacI; The lac repressor binds to the lac operator to inhibit transcription in E. coli. This inhibition can be relieved by adding lactose or isopropyl-β-D-thiogalactopyranoside (IPTG).
   3080..3107    -  terminator     rrnB T2 terminator: transcription terminator T2 from the E. coli rrnB gene
   3239..3282    +  terminator     rrnB T1 terminator: Escherichia coli rrnB; transcription terminator T1 from the E. coli rrnB gene
