[The description below was written by a language model from this plasmid's Addgene catalogue record and pLannotate feature annotations shown in this document.]
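Description:
pDONR223_CETN3_WT is a Gateway entry clone built on the Invitrogen pDONR223 backbone, carrying the wild-type open reading frame of human CETN3 (centrin 3, also known as CDC31 or CEN3). It belongs to the Target Accelerator Plasmid Collection, a set of clones assembled for high-throughput functional comparison of wild-type and cancer-associated alleles. The sequenced plasmid is about 3.3 kb. It is propagated in E. coli from a high-copy ColE1/pUC-type origin and selected with spectinomycin through the aadA (SmR) aminoglycoside adenylyltransferase gene. That gene lies downstream of a fragment of a class 1 integron Pc promoter and a remnant of a gentamicin resistance gene. The short lacZα and lacI fragments also annotated appear to be non-functional backbone remnants, and rrnB T1 and T2 terminators help insulate the cloning region from read-through transcription.

The CETN3 coding sequence of roughly 500 bp sits between two attL recombination sites in opposite orientations. The automated annotation labels both as attL3, although they function as the pair of sites used in the LR Clonase reaction. There is no promoter driving the insert, so the plasmid is not an expression construct in itself. The only nearby promoter is a T7 promoter just outside the downstream att site, pointing back toward the insert. The clone is in "closed" format, with a stop codon immediately following the ORF, so transfer into a destination vector will yield native or N-terminally tagged protein but not C-terminal fusions. Its typical use is as a sequence-verified source of CETN3 for LR recombination into expression destination vectors, and as the wild-type reference for variant studies.
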