Addgene plasmid #82961: pDONR223_CETN3_WT
Purpose: Gateway Donor vector containing CETN3, part of the Target Accelerator Plasmid Collection.
Depositing lab: Jesse Boehm & Matthew Meyerson & David Root. Depositing organization: Broad Institute. Publication: High-throughput Phenotyping of Lung Cancer Somatic Mutations. Berger AH, Brooks AN, Wu X, Shrestha Y, Chouinard C, Piccioni F, Bagul M, Kamburov A, Imielinski M, Hogstrom L, Zhu C, Yang X, Pantel S, Sakai R, Watson J, Kaplan N, Campbell JD, Singh S, Root DE, Narayan R, Natoli T, Lahr DL, Tirosh I, Tamayo P, Getz G, Wong B, Doench J, Subramanian A, Golub TR, Meyerson M, Boehm JS. Cancer Cell. 2016 Aug 8;30(2):214-28. doi: 10.1016/j.ccell.2016.06.022. Epub 2016 Jul 28. PubMed 27478040.
Backbone
  Vector backbone: pDONR223
  Backbone manufacturer: Invitrogen
  Vector type: Gateway Entry vector
Growth in bacteria
  Bacterial resistance: Spectinomycin, 50 μg/mL
  Growth temperature: 37°C
  Growth strain: DH5alpha
  Copy number: High Copy
Gene/Insert
  Gene/Insert name: CETN3
  Species: H. sapiens (human)
  GenBank ID: NM_004365
  Entrez Gene: CETN3 (a.k.a. CDC31, CEN3)
  Promoter: None
  Cloning method: Gateway Cloning
  Sequencing primers: 5′ M13pUC-fwd; 3′ M13-Rev
Terms and licenses: Academic/Nonprofit Terms; Industry Terms: Not Available to Industry
Depositor comments: CLOSED (stop codon immediately follows insert)
How to cite: pDONR223_CETN3_WT was a gift from Jesse Boehm & Matthew Meyerson & David Root (Addgene plasmid # 82961 ; http://n2t.net/addgene:82961 ; RRID:Addgene_82961)
