>Addgene plasmid #82961 | pDONR223_CETN3_WT | depositor partial sequence | sequence record 157687 | Insert sequence
ATGAGTTTAGCTCTGAGAAGTGAGCTTGTAGTGGACAAAACAAAGAGGAAAAAAAGAAGAGAACTGTCTG
AGGAACAGAAACAAGAAATTAAAGATGCTTTTGAACTATTTGATACAGACAAAGATGAAGCAATAGATTA
TCATGAATTAAAGGTGGCAATGAGAGCCTTGGGGTTTGATGTAAAAAAAGCTGATGTACTGAAGATTCTT
AAAGATTATGACAGAGAAGCCACAGGGAAAATCACCTTTGAAGATTTTAATGAAGTTGTGACAGACTGGA
TATTGGAAAGAGATCCCCATGAAGAAATACTCAAGGCATTTAAACTATTTGATGATGATGATTCAGGTAA
AATAAGCTTGAGGAATTTGCGACGTGTTGCTAGAGAATTGGGTGAAAACATGAGTGATGAAGAACTTCGA
GCTATGATAGAAGAATTTGACAAAGATGGTGATGGAGAAATAAACCAAGAGGAGTTCATTGCTATTATGA
CTGGTGACATTTAA
